Addgene plasmid #110534: pRS315Nab3-11
Purpose: Expresses yeast NAB3 using the endogenous promoter
Depositing lab: Daniel Reines. Depositing organization: Emory University. Publication: A genetic screen for terminator function in yeast identifies a role for a new functional domain in termination factor Nab3. Loya TJ, O'Rourke TW, Reines D. Nucleic Acids Res. 2012 Aug;40(15):7476-91. doi: 10.1093/nar/gks377. Epub 2012 May 7. PubMed 22564898.
Backbone
  Vector backbone: pRS315
  Vector type: Yeast Expression
Growth in bacteria
  Bacterial resistance: Ampicillin, 100 μg/mL
  Growth temperature: 30°C
  Growth strain: DH5alpha
  Copy number: Low Copy
Gene/Insert
  Gene/Insert name: NAB3
  Species: S. cerevisiae (budding yeast)
  Insert size (bp): 2932
  Mutation: two missense mutations creating Nab3-11
  Entrez Gene: NAB3 (a.k.a. YPL190C, HMD1)
  Cloning method: Restriction Enzyme; 5′ cloning site BamHI (unknown if destroyed); 3′ cloning site XhoI (unknown if destroyed)
  Sequencing primers: 5′ unknown
Terms and licenses: Academic/Nonprofit Terms; Industry Terms: Not Available to Industry
How to cite: pRS315Nab3-11 was a gift from Daniel Reines (Addgene plasmid # 110534 ; http://n2t.net/addgene:110534 ; RRID:Addgene_110534)
