[The description below was written by a language model from this plasmid's Addgene catalogue record and pLannotate feature annotations shown in this document.]
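Description:
pRS315Nab3-11 is a yeast centromeric shuttle plasmid built on the pRS315 backbone that expresses a mutant allele of the Saccharomyces cerevisiae NAB3 gene from its own promoter. In E. coli it replicates through a ColE1/pUC-type origin and is selected with ampicillin via the β-lactamase gene. An f1 origin is also present, allowing single-stranded DNA production. In yeast, the CEN6/ARS element gives stable, low-copy maintenance and segregation, and the LEU2 gene with its native promoter allows selection in leucine-auxotrophic strains. Several short annotated fragments (rop, bom, lacI, NFS1 and another yeast ORF) are remnants of backbone construction or of the genomic DNA flanking LEU2, not functional parts.

The insert is a roughly 2.9 kb genomic NAB3 fragment cloned between BamHI and XhoI in the pBluescript-derived polylinker, interrupting lacZα and flanked by the T7 and T3 promoters. The annotated coding sequence occupies about 2.4 kb of this fragment, leaving a few hundred base pairs of upstream and downstream sequence. This is consistent with the stated use of the endogenous promoter, although the feature table does not annotate the promoter or terminator separately. The gene carries two missense mutations that define the nab3-11 allele, but the record does not specify which residues are changed. No epitope tag or reporter is annotated.

Nab3 is an RNA-binding protein, and the associated study concerns its role as a transcription termination factor. The plasmid is suited to supplying the mutant allele at near-physiological dosage in yeast, for example in genetic or complementation experiments on terminator function.
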