Features (pLannotate 1.2.2; 22 found; start..end, strand, type, name):
    152..170     +  promoter       T7 promoter: promoter for bacteriophage T7 RNA polymerase
    179..220     +  misc_feature   MCS (fragment): pBluescript multiple cloning site
    446..2851    +  CDS            NAB3: NAB3_YEAST - Also known as HMD1. Experimental evidence at protein level: Swiss-Prot protein existence level 1. May be required for packaging pre-mRNAs into ribonucleoprotein structures amenable to efficient nuclear RNA processing. Binds to poly(A)+ RNA. Appears to act in the maintenance of CLN3 mRNA levels. From Saccharomyces cerevisiae (strain ATCC 204508 / S288c) (Baker's yeast).
   3151..3171    +  misc_feature   MCS (fragment): pBluescript multiple cloning site
   3183..3201    -  promoter       T3 promoter: promoter for bacteriophage T3 RNA polymerase
   3246..3262    -  protein_bind   lac operator: The lac repressor binds to the lac operator to inhibit transcription in E. coli. This inhibition can be relieved by adding lactose or isopropyl-β-D-thiogalactopyranoside (IPTG). lac repressor encoded by lacI
   3270..3300    -  promoter       lac promoter: promoter for the E. coli lac operon
   3315..3336    -  protein_bind   CAP binding site: CAP binding activates transcription in the presence of cAMP. E. coli catabolite activator protein
   3349..3441    -  CDS            lacI (fragment): lac repressor; lacI; The lac repressor binds to the lac operator to inhibit transcription in E. coli. This inhibition can be relieved by adding lactose or isopropyl-β-D-thiogalactopyranoside (IPTG).
   3624..4212    -  rep_origin     ori: high-copy-number ColE1/pMB1/pBR322/pUC origin of replication
   4383..5243    -  CDS            AmpR: β-lactamase; bla; confers resistance to ampicillin, carbenicillin, and related antibiotics
   5244..5348    -  promoter       AmpR promoter: bla
   5385..5888    +  misc_feature   CEN/ARS: S. cerevisiae CEN6 centromere fused to an autonomously replicating sequence
   5957..5992    +  CDS            rop (fragment): Rop protein, which maintains plasmids at low copy number; rop
   6094..6144    +  misc_feature   bom (fragment): basis of mobility region from pBR322
   6143..6259    +  CDS            NFS1 (fragment): NFS1_YEAST - Also known as SPL1 From Saccharomyces cerevisiae (strain ATCC 204508 / S288c) (Baker's yeast).
   6621..7715    -  CDS            LEU2: 3-isopropylmalate dehydrogenase, required for leucine biosynthesis; S. cerevisiae LEU2; yeast auxotrophic marker
   7716..8123    -  promoter       LEU2 promoter: S. cerevisiae LEU2
   8263..8340    -  CDS            YO192_YEAST (fragment): Experimental evidence at protein level: Swiss-Prot protein existence level 1. From Saccharomyces cerevisiae (strain ATCC 204508 / S288c) (Baker's yeast).
   8371..8423    +  misc_feature   bom (fragment): basis of mobility region from pBR322
   8451..8879    -  rep_origin     f1 ori (sequence partly withheld): f1 bacteriophage origin of replication; arrow indicates direction of (+) strand synthesis
   8883..149     -  CDS            lacZα (fragment) (across the origin): LacZα fragment of β-galactosidase; lacZ fragment
>Addgene plasmid #110534 | pRS315Nab3-11 | addgene full sequence | sequence record 211499 | Addgene NGS Result
CAGGCTGCGCAACTGTTGGGAAGGGCGATCGGTGCGGGCCTCTTCGCTATTACGCCAGCTGGCGAAAGGG
GGATGTGCTGCAAGGCGATTAAGTTGGGTAACGCCAGGGTTTTCCCAGTCACGACGTTGTAAAACGACGG
CCAGTGAATTGTAATACGACTCACTATAGGGCGAATTGGAGCTCCACCGCGGTGGCGGCCGCTCTAGAAC
TAGTGGATCCAGTGTAACCCTGAATTGTTGAAGAGAAAATGAAGCGGAAGAAGCAAAGGACAAAAAACAA
TTCATTTGATTTTGCCACTTCTAAATGAAGGTCTAATAAAAGCTATCTTGAGCATCTTTATTAGATTCTG
CACAGCAACAAGCGATTTTCTTTGGTCAAAATATAATAATTGACTTACGTTTTTCCCGGACTGTCCTTTC
ATAATATAATAACCATCTGCAAGCCATGTCAGATGAAAACCATAACAGTGATGTTCAAGATATTCCTTCA
CCTGAACTATCCGTCGATAGTAACTCTAACGAGAATGAATTGATGAATAACTCAAGCGCAGACGATGGAA
TCGAATTTGACGCCCCAGAGGAAGAAAGAGAAGCCGAAAGGGAGGAGGAAAATGAAGAACAACACGAACT
GGAAGATGTGAACGATGAAGAGGAGGAAGATAAGGAGGAAAAAGGAGAGGAAAACGGGGAAGTAATAAAC
ACAGAAGAAGAAGAAGAAGAAGAACATCAACAAAAAGGCGGAAATGATGATGACGATGATGATAATGAAG
AGGAAGAAGAGGAAGAAGAGGATGATGACGATGATGATGATGACGACGATGATGATGAAGAAGAAGAAGA
AGAAGAAGAAGAAGAAGGCAACGACAACAGTTCGGTAGGCTCAGATAGTGCCGCTGAAGACGGTGAGGAT
GAGGAAGACAAAAAGGATAAAACCAAAGATAAAGAGGTCGAACTTCGCCGTGAAACATTGGAAAAAGAAC
AAAAGGACGTAGATGAAGCTATAAAAAAAATAACTCGTGAAGAAAATGATAATACTCACTTTCCAACTAA
TATGGAAAATGTTAATTACGATCTTTTACAAAAGCAAGTCAAGTACATTATGGACAGTAACATGCTAAAT
TTGCCTCAGTTTCAACATTTACCTCAAGAAGAAAAGATGTCTGCGATTTTAGCAATGTTAAATTCAAATT
CTGACACAGCTCTTTCCGTACCTCCTCATGATAGTACTATCTCAACAACAGCTAGCGCCTCAGCCACAAG
CGGCGCAAGAAGCAATGATCAAAGAAAACCTCCATTGTCAGATGCCCAAAGACGTATGAGATTTCCTAGG
GCGGATTTATCTAAGCCGATTACCGAAGAAGAACACGACCGTTATGCAGCCTATTTGCACGGTGAAAATA
AAATCACCGAGATGCACAATATTCCTCCGAAGTCAAGATTATTCATTGGTAATTTGCCGCTAAAGAACGT
TTCTAAGGAGGATTTATTTAGGATTTTCTCTCCATACGGTCATATCATGCAAATCAATATCAAAAATGCC
TTTGGATTCATTCAGCTTGACAACACTCAAAGCGTTAGAGATGCAATTGAATGCGAGTCTCAAGAAATGA
ACTTTGGCAAAAAGTTGATCCTGGAAGTTTCTAGCTCGAATGCTCGTCCTCAATTTGATCATGGTGATCA
CGGTACAAACAGTAGTTCTACTTTTATTTCTTCCGCAAAACGACCATTTCAAACTGAATCTGGTGACATG
TACAATGACGACAATGGTGCTGGCTACAAGAAATCCAGAAGACACACCGTTTCTTGCAACATTTTCGTTA
AAAGAACCGCAGATCGTACGTATGCCATTGAGGTTTTCAACAGGTTTAGGGACGGGACTGGTTTGGAAAC
TGATATGATTTTCTTGAAACCAAGAATGGAACTGGGAAAGCTTATCAATGATGCCGCATATAATGGGGTG
TGGGGCGTTGTTTTAGTTAATAAAACACACAATGTAGATGTTCAAACTTTCTACAAAGGCTCACAAGGTG
AAACGAAATTTGATGAATATATTAGCATATCCGCTGATGACGCAGTTGCCATTTTTAATAACATCAAAAA
CAACAGAAATAATTCTCGTCCTACTGATTACCGTGCTATGAGCCATCAGCAAAACATATATGGCGCTCCT
CCTCTTCCTGTTCCAAACGGCCCAGCTGTCGGACCTCCTCCTCAAACAAACTATTACCAGGGTTACAGTA
TGCCTCCTCCACAACAACAACAGCAACAGCCATATGGTAATTATGGGATGCCACCACCATCCCATGACCA
AGGATATGGTTCTCAACCTCCAATTCCAATGAATCAGAGCTACGGTCGCTACCAGACTTCTATTCCACCA
CCACCTCCACAACAACAAATTCCTCAAGGGTATGGTCGTTATCAGGCTGGTCCGCCTCCTCAACCACCTT
CTCAAACTCCAATGGACCAGCAACAACTATTATCTGCCATTCAAAACCTTCCACCTAACGTTGTATCGAA
TTTGCTTTCAATGGCCCAACAACAGCAACAACAACCTCATGCTCAGCAGCAATTGGTTGGTTTAATACAA
TCAATGCAAGGCCAGGCTCCTCAACAACAGCAACAACAGTTGGGTGGATATTCCTCTATGAACTCATCCT
CTCCCCCTCCTATGAGTACCAATTACAATGGTCAAAATATATCTGCAAAACCCTCTGCCCCACCAATGTC
ACACCAACCTCCGCCACCTCAACAACAACAACAACAACAACAACAGCAACAGCAACAGCAACAGCAACCT
GCTGGCAATAATGTTCAAAGTCTATTAGATAGTTTAGCAAAACTACAAAAATAGACTCCCTTTTTTCAAT
CTTTTCCATTTCTTGTACATTATACTTGAATTCTTTTAATTGGACGAAAAATTTTTAAGGAAAGTAGATT
GATATGGTTTGCATAAATTCGACATAGCGGTTTATGCTTTAATCGTTTTCCCTTCCCAAATTGGACTAGG
ACTTAATTCTTACTATTGCTGCATCTCTTTCAGAACGAAAAACTCTTTACCCTGTTATAAATTTCTTTTA
TTTCTTCCTTATCAAATGCTATTTGGTCTATTTATTTCACTTACACGCACCTCTTCATTTGTTTCCTCTG
CTCGAGGGGGGGCCCGGTACCAGCTTTTGTTCCCTTTAGTGAGGGTTAATTTCGAGCTTGGCGTAATCAT
GGTCATAGCTGTTTCCTGTGTGAAATTGTTATCCGCTCACAATTCCACACAACATACGAGCCGGAAGCAT
AAAGTGTAAAGCCTGGGGTGCCTAATGAGTGAGCTAACTCACATTAATTGCGTTGCGCTCACTGCCCGCT
TTCCAGTCGGGAAACCTGTCGTGCCAGCTGCATTAATGAATCGGCCAACGCGCGGGGAGAGGCGGTTTGC
GTATTGGGCGCTCTTCCGCTTCCTCGCTCACTGACTCGCTGCGCTCGGTCGTTCGGCTGCGGCGAGCGGT
ATCAGCTCACTCAAAGGCGGTAATACGGTTATCCACAGAATCAGGGGATAACGCAGGAAAGAACATGTGA
GCAAAAGGCCAGCAAAAGGCCAGGAACCGTAAAAAGGCCGCGTTGCTGGCGTTTTTCCATAGGCTCCGCC
CCCCTGACGAGCATCACAAAAATCGACGCTCAAGTCAGAGGTGGCGAAACCCGACAGGACTATAAAGATA
CCAGGCGTTTCCCCCTGGAAGCTCCCTCGTGCGCTCTCCTGTTCCGACCCTGCCGCTTACCGGATACCTG
TCCGCCTTTCTCCCTTCGGGAAGCGTGGCGCTTTCTCATAGCTCACGCTGTAGGTATCTCAGTTCGGTGT
AGGTCGTTCGCTCCAAGCTGGGCTGTGTGCACGAACCCCCCGTTCAGCCCGACCGCTGCGCCTTATCCGG
TAACTATCGTCTTGAGTCCAACCCGGTAAGACACGACTTATCGCCACTGGCAGCAGCCACTGGTAACAGG
ATTAGCAGAGCGAGGTATGTAGGCGGTGCTACAGAGTTCTTGAAGTGGTGGCCTAACTACGGCTACACTA
GAAGAACAGTATTTGGTATCTGCGCTCTGCTGAAGCCAGTTACCTTCGGAAAAAGAGTTGGTAGCTCTTG
ATCCGGCAAACAAACCACCGCTGGTAGCGGTGGTTTTTTTGTTTGCAAGCAGCAGATTACGCGCAGAAAA
AAAGGATCTCAAGAAGATCCTTTGATCTTTTCTACGGGGTCTGACGCTCAGTGGAACGAAAACTCACGTT
AAGGGATTTTGGTCATGAGATTATCAAAAAGGATCTTCACCTAGATCCTTTTAAATTAAAAATGAAGTTT
TAAATCAATCTAAAGTATATATGAGTAAACTTGGTCTGACAGTTACCAATGCTTAATCAGTGAGGCACCT
ATCTCAGCGATCTGTCTATTTCGTTCATCCATAGTTGCCTGACTCCCCGTCGTGTAGATAACTACGATAC
GGGAGGGCTTACCATCTGGCCCCAGTGCTGCAATGATACCGCGAGACCCACGCTCACCGGCTCCAGATTT
ATCAGCAATAAACCAGCCAGCCGGAAGGGCCGAGCGCAGAAGTGGTCCTGCAACTTTATCCGCCTCCATC
CAGTCTATTAATTGTTGCCGGGAAGCTAGAGTAAGTAGTTCGCCAGTTAATAGTTTGCGCAACGTTGTTG
CCATTGCTACAGGCATCGTGGTGTCACGCTCGTCGTTTGGTATGGCTTCATTCAGCTCCGGTTCCCAACG
ATCAAGGCGAGTTACATGATCCCCCATGTTGTGCAAAAAAGCGGTTAGCTCCTTCGGTCCTCCGATCGTT
GTCAGAAGTAAGTTGGCCGCAGTGTTATCACTCATGGTTATGGCAGCACTGCATAATTCTCTTACTGTCA
TGCCATCCGTAAGATGCTTTTCTGTGACTGGTGAGTACTCAACCAAGTCATTCTGAGAATAGTGTATGCG
GCGACCGAGTTGCTCTTGCCCGGCGTCAATACGGGATAATACCGCGCCACATAGCAGAACTTTAAAAGTG
CTCATCATTGGAAAACGTTCTTCGGGGCGAAAACTCTCAAGGATCTTACCGCTGTTGAGATCCAGTTCGA
TGTAACCCACTCGTGCACCCAACTGATCTTCAGCATCTTTTACTTTCACCAGCGTTTCTGGGTGAGCAAA
AACAGGAAGGCAAAATGCCGCAAAAAAGGGAATAAGGGCGACACGGAAATGTTGAATACTCATACTCTTC
CTTTTTCAATATTATTGAAGCATTTATCAGGGTTATTGTCTCATGAGCGGATACATATTTGAATGTATTT
AGAAAAATAAACAAATAGGGGTTCCGCGCACATTTCCCCGAAAAGTGCCACCTGGGTCCTTTTCATCACG
TGCTATAAAAATAATTATAATTTAAATTTTTTAATATAAATATATAAATTAAAAATAGAAAGTAAAAAAA
GAAATTAAAGAAAAAATAGTTTTTGTTTTCCGAAGATGTAAAAGACTCTAGGGGGATCGCCAACAAATAC
TACCTTTTATCTTGCTCTTCCTGCTCTCAGGTATTAATGCCGAATTGTTTCATCTTGTCTGTGTAGAAGA
CCACACACGAAAATCCTGTGATTTTACATTTTACTTATCGTTAATCGAATGTATATCTATTTAATCTGCT
TTTCTTGTCTAATAAATATATATGTAAAGTACGCTTTTTGTTGAAATTTTTTAAACCTTTGTTTATTTTT
TTTTCTTCATTCCGTAACTCTTCTACCTTCTTTATTTACTTTCTAAAATCCAAATACAAAACATAAAAAT
AAATAAACACAGAGTAAATTCCCAAATTATTCCATCATTAAAAGATACGAGGCGCGTGTAAGTTACAGGC
AAGCGATCCGTCCTAAGAAACCATTATTATCATGACATTAACCTATAAAAATAGGCGTATCACGAGGCCC
TTTCGTCTCGCGCGTTTCGGTGATGACGGTGAAAACCTCTGACACATGCAGCTCCCGGAGACGGTCACAG
CTTGTCTGTAAGCGGATGCCGGGAGCAGACAAGCCCGTCAGGGCGCGTCAGCGGGTGTTGGCGGGTGTCG
GGGCTGGCTTAACTATGCGGCATCAGAGCAGATTGTACTGAGAGTGCACCATATCGACTACGTCGTTAAG
GCCGTTTCTGACAGAGTAAAATTCTTGAGGGAACTTTCACCATTATGGGAAATGGTTCAAGAAGGTATTG
ACTTAAACTCCATCAAATGGTCAGGTCATTGAGTGTTTTTTATTTGTTGTATTTTTTTTTTTTTAGAGAA
AATCCTCCAATATATAAATTAGGAATCATAGTTTCATGATTTTCTGTTACACCTAACTTTTTGTGTGGTG
CCCTCCTCCTTGTCAATATTAATGTTAAAGTGCAATTCTTTTTCCTTATCACGTTGAGCCATTAGTATCA
ATTTGCTTACCTGTATTCCTTTACATCCTCCTTTTTCTCCTTCTTGATAAATGTATGTAGATTGCGTATA
TAGTTTCGTCTACCCTATGAACATATTCCATTTTGTAATTTCGTGTCGTTTCTATTATGAATTTCATTTA
TAAAGTTTATGTACAAATATCATAAAAAAAGAGAATCTTTTTAAGCAAGGATTTTCTTAACTTCTTCGGC
GACAGCATCACCGACTTCGGTGGTACTGTTGGAACCACCTAAATCACCAGTTCTGATACCTGCATCCAAA
ACCTTTTTAACTGCATCTTCAATGGCCTTACCTTCTTCAGGCAAGTTCAATGACAATTTCAACATCATTG
CAGCAGACAAGATAGTGGCGATAGGGTTGACCTTATTCTTTGGCAAATCTGGAGCAGAACCGTGGCATGG
TTCGTACAAACCAAATGCGGTGTTCTTGTCTGGCAAAGAGGCCAAGGACGCAGATGGCAACAAACCCAAG
GAACCTGGGATAACGGAGGCTTCATCGGAGATGATATCACCAAACATGTTGCTGGTGATTATAATACCAT
TTAGGTGGGTTGGGTTCTTAACTAGGATCATGGCGGCAGAATCAATCAATTGATGTTGAACCTTCAATGT
AGGGAATTCGTTCTTGATGGTTTCCTCCACAGTTTTTCTCCATAATCTTGAAGAGGCCAAAACATTAGCT
TTATCCAAGGACCAAATAGGCAATGGTGGCTCATGTTGTAGGGCCATGAAAGCGGCCATTCTTGTGATTC
TTTGCACTTCTGGAACGGTGTATTGTTCACTATCCCAAGCGACACCATCACCATCGTCTTCCTTTCTCTT
ACCAAAGTAAATACCTCCCACTAATTCTCTGACAACAACGAAGTCAGTACCTTTAGCAAATTGTGGCTTG
ATTGGAGATAAGTCTAAAAGAGAGTCGGATGCAAAGTTACATGGTCTTAAGTTGGCGTACAATTGAAGTT
CTTTACGGATTTTTAGTAAACCTTGTTCAGGTCTAACACTACCGGTACCCCATTTAGGACCACCCACAGC
ACCTAACAAAACGGCATCAGCCTTCTTGGAGGCTTCCAGCGCCTCATCTGGAAGTGGAACACCTGTAGCA
TCGATAGCAGCACCACCAATTAAATGATTTTCGAAATCGAACTTGACATTGGAACGAACATCAGAAATAG
CTTTAAGAACCTTAATGGCTTCGGCTGTGATTTCTTGACCAACGTGGTCACCTGGCAAAACGACGATCTT
CTTAGGGGCAGACATTAGAATGGTATATCCTTGAAATATATATATATATATTGCTGAAATGTAAAAGGTA
AGAAAAGTTAGAAAGTAAGACGATTGCTAACCACCTATTGGAAAAAACAATAGGTCCTTAAATAATATTG
TCAACTTCAAGTATTGTGATGCAAGCATTTAGTCATGAACGCTTCTCTATTCTATATGAAAAGCCGGTTC
CGGCGCTCTCACCTTTCCTTTTTCTCCCAATTTTTCAGTTGAAAAAGGTATATGCGTCAGGCGACCTCTG
AAATTAACAAAAAATTTCCAGTCATCGAATTTGATTCTGTGCGATAGCGCCCCTGTGTGTTCTCGTTATG
TTGAGGAAAAAAATAATGGTTGCTAAGAGATTCGAACTCTTGCATCTTACGATACCTGAGTATTCCCACA
GTTAACTGCGGTCAAGATATTTCTTGAATCAGGCGCCTTAGACCGCTCGGCCAAACAACCAATTACTTGT
TGAGAAATAGAGTATAATTATCCTATAAATATAACGTTTTTGAACACACATGAACAAGGAAGTACAGGAC
AATTGATTTTGAAGAGAATGTGGATTTTGATGTAATTGTTGGGATTCCATTTTTAATAAGGCAATAATAT
TAGGTATGTAGATATACTAGAAGTTCTCCTCGACCGGTCGATATGCGGTGTGAAATACCGCACAGATGCG
TAAGGAGAAAATACCGCATCAGGAAATTGTAAGCGTTAATATTTTGTTAAAATTCGCGTTAAATTTTTGT
TAAATCAGCTCATTTTTTAACCAATAGGCCGAAATCGGCAAAATCCCTTATAAATCAAAAGAATAGACCG
AGATAGGGT
[37 nt withheld, positions 8550-8586]
AAAGAACGTGGACTCCAACGTCAAAGG
[49 nt withheld, positions 8614-8662]
T
[91 nt withheld, positions 8664-8754]
G
[124 nt withheld, positions 8756-8879]
CCATTCGCCATT
